Addgene plasmid #122028: pSIP403
Purpose: Plasmid for expression of gene of interest in Lactobacillus plantarum and L. sakei
Depositing lab: Lars Axelsson & Geir Mathiesen. Depositing organization: Nofima. Publication: High-level, inducible gene expression in Lactobacillus sakei and Lactobacillus plantarum using versatile expression vectors. Sorvig E, Mathiesen G, Naterstad K, Eijsink VG, Axelsson L. Microbiology. 2005 Jul;151(Pt 7):2439-49. doi: 10.1099/mic.0.28084-0. PubMed 16000734.
Backbone
  Vector backbone: spp-based expression vector (pSIP401)
  Backbone size w/o insert (bp): 5400
  Total vector size (bp): 7435
  Vector type: Bacterial Expression
Growth in bacteria
  Bacterial resistance: Erythromycin, 200 μg/mL
  Growth temperature: 37°C
  Growth strain: DH5alpha
  Copy number: Unknown
Gene/Insert
  Gene/Insert name: gusA
  Insert size (bp): 1809
  Promoter: sppA
  Cloning method: Restriction Enzyme; 5′ cloning site NcoI (unknown if destroyed); 3′ cloning site Multi cloning site (eg EcoRI) (unknown if destroyed)
  Sequencing primers: 5′ GGCTTTTATAATATGAGATAATGCCGAC
Terms and licenses: Academic/Nonprofit Terms; Industry Terms: Not Available to Industry
How to cite: pSIP403 was a gift from Lars Axelsson & Geir Mathiesen (Addgene plasmid # 122028 ; http://n2t.net/addgene:122028 ; RRID:Addgene_122028)
