[The description below was written by a language model from this plasmid's Addgene catalogue record and pLannotate feature annotations shown in this document.]
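Description:
pSIP403 is a 7,435 bp bacterial expression plasmid built on the spp-based pSIP401 backbone and intended for expressing a gene of interest in Lactobacillus plantarum and L. sakei. It is maintained in E. coli through a high-copy ColE1/pUC-type origin and selected with erythromycin. The resistance determinant is annotated as an erm rRNA methylase, which dimethylates an adenine in 23S rRNA to reduce macrolide-lincosamide-streptogramin B binding, preceded by its short regulatory leader peptide. The replicon that supports maintenance in Lactobacillus is not annotated in either feature table, and several kilobases of the plasmid carry no annotation. "spp-based" refers to the sakacin P regulon, so regulatory genes of that system may lie in the unannotated region, but the record does not list them.

The payload is gusA (uidA), the E. coli β-glucuronidase reporter of about 1.8 kb. It sits downstream of the sppA promoter and was cloned between an NcoI site at the 5′ end and a multiple cloning site at the 3′ end. This layout lets gusA be exchanged for another coding sequence as a translational fusion at the start codon. The associated publication title describes these vectors as giving high-level, inducible expression, so pSIP403 serves both as a reporter for measuring promoter activity and induction and as a parent vector for cloning. A short pepN fragment from Lactococcus lactis follows gusA. Its role is not stated, though it is probably residual flanking or terminator-region sequence. The 17 bp match to a Drosophila U6-3 promoter is almost certainly a spurious annotation. The depositor and sequencing-derived records carry the same features in the same order and differ mainly in the coordinate start point.
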