Features (pLannotate 1.2.2; 6 found; start..end, strand, type, name):
    160..1964    +  CDS            GUS (fragment): β-glucuronidase; uidA (or gusA) from E. coli
   2012..2092    +  CDS            pepN (fragment): AMPN_LACLC - Also known as lap. Experimental evidence at protein level: Swiss-Prot protein existence level 1. Aminopeptidase with broad substrate specificity to several peptides. It has more affinity for oligopeptides than for dipeptides. It plays an essential role in the metabolism, it may be involved in nitrogen supply or protein turnover (By similarity). From Lactococcus lactis subsp. cremoris (Streptococcus cremoris).
   2312..2899    +  rep_origin     ori: high-copy-number ColE1/pMB1/pBR322/pUC origin of replication
   3909..3989    +  CDS            ermC: LPRM_ENTFL - Protein predicted: Swiss-Prot protein existence level 4. This peptide is involved in the control mechanism of the synthesis of the erythromycin resistance protein. From Enterococcus faecalis (Streptococcus faecalis).
   4089..4820    +  CDS            erm: ERM_STREE - Experimental evidence at protein level: Swiss-Prot protein existence level 1. This protein produces a dimethylation of the adenine residue at position 2085 in 23S rRNA, resulting in reduced affinity between ribosomes and macrolide-lincosamide-streptogramin B antibiotics. From Streptococcus pneumoniae.
   5563..5579    +  promoter       dU6-3 promoter (fragment): RNA polymerase III promoter for Drosophila U6-3 snRNA (Port et al., 2014)
>Addgene plasmid #122028 | pSIP403 | depositor full sequence | sequence record 232444 | pSIP403 sequence 7435 bps
ACCGGTGGGCCCATATTAACGTTTAACCGATAAAGTTGAACGTTAATATTTTTTTTGCGCAGAAATGGTA
AATTGAAGCATAATAGTCTTGTAAGGTATTTAGCTGGCTGGCGTAAAGTATGCTTTATAAAATAATATAT
AGGAGTATGATTCCCATGGTACGTCCTGTAGAAACCCCAACCCGTGAAATCAAAAAACTCGACGGCCTGT
GGGCATTCAGTCTGGATCGCGAAAACTGTGGAATTGATCAGCGTTGGTGGGAAAGCGCGTTACAAGAAAG
CCGGGCAATTGCTGTGCCAGGCAGTTTTAACGATCAGTTCGCCGATGCAGATATTCGTAATTATGCGGGC
AACGTCTGGTATCAGCGCGAAGTCTTTATACCGAAAGGTTGGGCAGGCCAGCGTATCGTGCTGCGTTTCG
ATGCGGTCACTCATTACGGCAAAGTGTGGGTCAATAATCAGGAAGTGATGGAGCATCAGGGCGGCTATAC
GCCATTTGAAGCCGATGTCACGCCGTATGTTATTGCCGGGAAAAGTGTACGTATCACCGTTTGTGTGAAC
AACGAACTGAACTGGCAGACTATCCCGCCGGGAATGGTGATTACCGACGAAAACGGCAAGAAAAAGCAGT
CTTACTTCCATGATTTCTTTAACTATGCCGGAATCCATCGCAGCGTAATGCTCTACACCACGCCGAACAC
CTGGGTGGACGATATCACCGTGGTGACGCATGTCGCGCAAGACTGTAACCACGCGTCTGTTGACTGGCAG
GTGGTGGCCAATGGTGATGTCAGCGTTGAACTGCGTGATGCGGATCAACAGGTGGTTGCAACTGGACAAG
GCACTAGCGGGACTTTGCAAGTGGTGAATCCGCACCTCTGGCAACCGGGTGAAGGTTATCTCTATGAACT
GTGCGTCACAGCCAAAAGCCAGACAGAGTGTGATATCTACCCGCTTCGCGTCGGCATCCGGTCAGTGGCA
GTGAAGGGCGAACAGTTCCTGATTAACCACAAACCGTTCTACTTTACTGGCTTTGGTCGTCATGAAGATG
CGGACTTGCGTGGCAAAGGATTCGATAACGTGCTGATGGTGCACGACCACGCATTAATGGACTGGATTGG
GGCCAACTCCTACCGTACCTCGCATTACCCTTACGCTGAAGAGATGCTCGACTGGGCAGATGAACATGGC
ATCGTGGTGATTGATGAAACTGCTGCTGTCGGCTTTAACCTCTCTTTAGGCATTGGTTTCGAAGCGGGCA
ACAAGCCGAAAGAACTGTACAGCGAAGAGGCAGTCAACGGGGAAACTCAGCAAGCGCACTTACAGGCGAT
TAAAGAGCTGATAGCGCGTGACAAAAACCACCCAAGCGTGGTGATGTGGAGTATTGCCAACGAACCGGAT
ACCCGTCCGCAAGGTGCACGGGAATATTTCGCGCCACTGGCGGAAGCAACGCGTAAACTCGACCCGACGC
GTCCGATCACCTGCGTCAATGTAATGTTCTGCGACGCTCACACCGATACCATCAGCGATCTCTTTGATGT
GCTGTGCCTGAACCGTTATTACGGATGGTATGTCCAAAGCGGCGATTTGGAAACGGCAGAGAAGGTACTG
GAAAAAGAACTTCTGGCCTGGCAGGAGAAACTGCATCAGCCGATTATCATCACCGAATACGGCGTGGATA
CGTTAGCCGGGCTGCACTCAATGTACACCGACATGTGGAGTGAAGAGTATCAGTGTGCATGGCTGGATAT
GTATCACCGCGTCTTTGATCGCGTCAGCGCCGTCGTCGGTGAACAGGTATGGAATTTCGCCGATTTTGCG
ACCTCGCAAGGCATATTGCGCGTTGGCGGTAACAAGAAAGGGATCTTCACTCGCGACCGCAAACCGAAGT
CGGCGGCTTTTCTGCTGCAAAAACGCTGGACTGGCATGAACTTCGGTGAAAAACCGCAGGGAGGCAAACA
ATGATCTAGACTCGAGGAATTCGGTACCCCGGGTTCGAAGGCGCCAAGCTTCAAATTACAGCACGTGTTG
CTTTGATTGATAGCCAAAAAGCAGCAGTTGATAAAGCAATTACTGATATTGCTGAAAAATTGTAATTTAT
AAATAAAAATCACCTTTTAGAGGTGGTTTTTTTATTTATAAATTATTCGTTTGATTTCGCTTTCGATAGA
ACAATCAAAGCGAGAATAAGGAAGATAAATCCCATAAGGGCGGGAGCAGAATGTCCGAGACTAATTCATG
ACCAAAATCCCTTAACGTGAGTTTTCGTTCCACTGAGCGTCAGACCCCGTAGAAAAGATCAAAGGATCTT
CTTGAGATCCTTTTTTTCTGCGCGTAATCTGCTGCTTGCAAACAAAAAAACCACCGCTACCAGCGGTGGT
TTGTTTGCCGGATCAAGAGCTACCAACTCTTTTTCCGAAGGTAACTGGCTTCAGCAGAGCGCAGATACCA
AATACTGTCCTTCTAGTGTAGCCGTAGTTAGGCCACCACTTCAAGAACTCTGTAGCACCGCCTACATACC
TCGCTCTGCTAATCCTGTTACCAGTGGCTGCTGCCAGTGGCGATAAGTCGTGTCTTACCGGGTTGGACTC
AAGACGATAGTTACCGGATAAGGCGCAGCGGTCGGGCTGAACGGGGGGTTCGTGCACACAGCCCAGCTTG
GAGCGAACGACCTACACCGAACTGAGATACCTACAGCGTGAGCTATGAGAAAGCGCCACGCTTCCCGAAG
GGAGAAAGGCGGACAGGTATCCGGTAAGCGGCAGGGTCGGAACAGGAGGCGCACGAGGGAGCTTCCAGGG
GGAAACGCCTGGTATCTTTATAGTCCTGTCGGGTTTCGCCACCTCTGACTTGAGCGTCGATTTTTGTGAT
GCTCGTCAGGGGGGCGGAGCCTATCGAAAAACGCCAGCAACGCGGCCTTTTTACGGTTCCTGGCCTTTTG
CTGGCCTTTTGCTCACATGTTCTTTCCTGCGTTATCCCCTGATTCTGTGGATAACCGTATTACCGCCTTT
GAGTGAGCTGATACCGCTCGCCGCAGCCGAACGACCGAGCGCAGCGAGTCAGTGAGCGAGAAGGATTATT
CGGCTGGTTGAGACGTTAAAATGATAAAGGTTGTATTAATCTTATATTACGGTTATAATGTACTCAACTT
AATAAATGAACGCAAAAAAAAGAACCCTCAACTTAGCAGAGTTAGGATTCACGACTTATCAGCACAACCT
GATAAGATTTTCGATAGCAAGTACTACCAATACAAGCTATCTAACTTGGTACTATTATAACATGTAGGCT
AAGTTTTTCAACCATTGATACTTAAAGTAAACGGTTGTTATCGGGAATCTTAACAGAAACCTGATAGCAA
CCGTTTTTTTGTTATTCAATGGTTAGCAACCATCAAAGCAACTAAAGGCTGGAAACCTGTTCTTAGCTAG
TAAAACCTCCCGTGAGTGTCGTTCGTGACCCCGCTTGCAGTTAACAACATAGGTATGCTAAACCTTGTCG
AGATCAACGCGACTAAAGACGTGGCTGGAAGACTAGGAAATGATACGGACAGGCTAACTATTAACGCAGA
TTATTCGGGTTGCTGCTAAAACCAACTCTAATAATAGTTAGTGCAAGGGCTGGTTGAGCTTAAATTGTCT
GATAAAGAGTTCTCTCTTTATACTGCAAAAGAAGCGCAGTTATTCACGATTAGGATAACTGTTTGAGAGA
GCCTAAGGGCTTGACCCTTGATGGTTTAAGCACCGCTATGCGTGCGGGATCCCCTTAGAAGCAAACTTAA
GAGTGTGTTGATAGTGCATTATCTTAAAATTTTGTATAATAGGAATTGAAGTTAAATTAGATGCTAAAAA
TAGGAATTGAAGTTAAATTAGATGCTAAAAATTTGTAATTAAGAAGGAGGGATTCGTCATGTTGGTATTC
CAAATGCGTAATGTAGATAAAACATCTACTGTTTTGAAACAGACTAAAAACAGTGATTACGCAGATAAAT
AAATACGTTAGATTAATTCCTACCAGTGACTAATCTTATGACTTTTTAAACAGATAACTAAAATTACAAA
CAAATCGTTTAACTTCAGGAGAGATTACATGAACAAAAATATAAATATCTCAAACTTTTTAACGAGTGAA
AAAGTACTCAACCAAATAATAAAACAATTGAATTTAAAAGAAACCGATACCGTTTACGAAATTGGAACAG
GTAAAGGGCATTTAACGACGAAACTGGCTAAAATAAGTAAACAGGTAACGTCTATTGAATTAGACAGTCA
TCTATTCAACTTATCGTCAGAAAAATTAAAACTGAATACTCGTGTCACTTTAATTCACCAAGATATTCTA
CAGTTTCAATTCCCTAACAAACAGAGGTATAAAATTGTTGGGAATATTCCTTACAATTTAAGCACACAAA
TTATTAAAAAAGTGGTTTTTGAAAGCCGTGCGTCTGACATCTATCTGACTGTTGAAGAAGGATTCTACAA
GCGTACCTTGGATATTCACCGAACACTAGGGTTGCTCTTGCACACTCAAGTCTCGATTCAGCAATTGCTT
AAGCTGCCAGCGGAATGCTTTCATCCTAAACCAAAAGTAAACAGTGTCTTAATAAAACTTACCCGCCATA
CCACAGATGTTCCAGATAAATATTGGAAGCTATATAAGTACTTTGTTTCAAAATGGGTCAATCGAGAATA
TCGTCAACTGTTTACTAAAAATCAGTTTCGTCAAGCAATGAAACACGCCAAAGTAAACAATTTAAGTACC
ATTACTTATGAGCAAGTATTGTCTATTTTTAATAGTTATCTATTATTTAACGGGAGGAAATAATTCTATG
AGTCGCTTTTTTAAATTTGGAAAGTTACACGTTACTAAAGGGAATGGAGACCGGGGTCGACCCTTCAATA
GAGTTCTTAACGTTAATCCGAAAAAAACTAACGTTAATATTAAAAAATAAGATCCGCTTGTGAATTATGT
ATAATTTGATTAGACTAAAGAATAGGAGAAAGTATGATGATATTTAAAAAACTTTCTCGTTAAGATAGGT
TGTTGGTGAGCATGTTATATACGGATGTATCGGTTTCCTTAATGCAAAATTTTGTTGCTATCTTATTAAT
TTTTCTATTATATAGATATATTCAAAGAAAGATAACATTTAAACGGATCATATTAGATATTTTAATAGCG
ATTATTTTTTCAATATTATATCTGTTTATTTCAGATGCGTCATTACTTGTAATGGTATTAATGCGATTAG
GGTGGCATTTTCATCAACAAAAAGAAAATAAGATAAAAACGACTGATACAGCTAATTTAATTCTAATTAT
CGTGATCCAGTTATTGTTAGTTGCGGTTGGGACTATTATTAGTCAGTTTACCATATCGATTATCAAAAGT
GATTTCAGCCAAAATATATTGAACAATAGTGCAACAGATATAACTTTATTAGGTATTTTCTTTGCTGTTT
TATTTGACGGCTTGTTCTTTATATTATTGAAGAATAAGCGGACTGAATTACAACATTTAAATCAAGAAAT
CATTGAATTTTCGTTAGAAAAACAATATTTTATATTTATATTTATTTTATTTATAGTAATAGAAATTATT
TTAGCAGTTGGGAATCTTCAAGGAGTAACAGCCACGATATTATTAACCATTATCATTATTTTTTGTGTCC
TTATCGGGATGACTTTTTGGCAAGTGATGCTTTTTTTGAAGGCTTATTCGATTCGCCAAGAAGCCAATGA
CCAATTGGTCCGGAATCAACAACTTCAAGATTATCTAGTCAATATCGAACAGCAGTACACCGAATTACGG
CGATTTAAGCATGATTATCAAAACATCTTATTATCGTTGGAGAGTTTTGCCGAAAAGGGCGATCAGCAAC
AGTTTAAGGCGTATTACCAAGAATTATTAGCACAACGGCCAATTCAAAGTGAAATCCAAGGGGCAGTCAT
TGCACAACTCGACTACTTGAAAAATGATCCTATTCGAGGATTAGTCATTCAAAAGTTTTTGGCAGCCAAA
CAGGCTGGTGTTACTTTAAAATTCGAAATGACCGAACCAATCGAATTAGCAACCGCTAATCTATTAACGG
TTATTCGGATTATCGGTATTTTATTAGACAATGCGATTGAACAAGCCGTTCAAGAAACCGATCAATTGGT
GAGTTGTGCTTTCTTACAATCTGATGGTTTAATCGAAATTACGATTGAAAATACGGCCAGTCAAGTTAAG
AATCTCCAAGCATTTTCAGAGTTAGGCTATTCAACGAAAGGCGCTGGTCGGGGGACTGGTTTAGCTAATG
TGCAGGATTTGATTGCCAAACAAACCAATTTATTCTTAGAAACACAGATTGAAAATAGAAAGTTACGACA
GACATTGATGATTACGGAGGAAACTTAATTTGTATCCCGTTTATTTATTAGAGGATGATTTACAGCAACA
AGCGATTTATCAGCAAATTATCGCGAATACGATTATGATTAACGAATTTGCAATGACTTTAACATGCGCT
GCCAGTGATACTGAGACATTGTTGGCGGCAATTAAGGATCAGCAACGAGGTTTATTCTTTTTGGATATGG
AAATTGAGGATAACCGCCAAGCCGGTTTAGAAGTGGCAACTAAGATTCGGCAGATGATGCCGTTTGCGCA
AATTGTCTTCATTACAACCCACGAGGAACTGACATTATTAACGTTAGAACGAAAAATAGCGCCTTTAGAT
TACATTCTCAAGGACCAAACAATGGCTGAAATCAAAAGGCAATTGATTGATGATCTATTGTTAGCTGAGA
AGCAAAACGAGGCGGCAGCGTATCACCGAGAAAATTTATTTAGTTATAAAATAGGTCCTCGCTTTTTCTC
ATTACCATTAAAGGAAGTTGTTTATTTATATACTGAAAAAGAAAATCCGGGTCATATTAATTTGTTAGCC
GTTACCAGAAAGGTTACTTTTCCAGGAAATTTAAATGCGCTGGAAGCCCAATATCCAATGCTCTTTCGGT
GTGATAAAAGTTACTTAGTTAACCTATCTAATATTGCCAATTATGACAGTAAAACACGGAGTTTAAAATT
TGTAGATGGCAGTGAGGCAAAAGTCTCGTTCCGGAAATCACGGGAACTAGTGGCCAAATTAAAACAAATG
ATGTAGCGCCTGCAGGCACGCCAAATGATCCCAGTAAAAAGCCACCCGCATGGCGGGTGGCTTTTTATTA
GCCCTAGAAGGGCTTCCCACACGCATTTCAGCGCCTTAGTGCCTTAGTTTGTGAATCATAGGTGGTATAG
TCCCGAAATACCCGTCTAAGGAATTGTCAGATAGGCCTAATGACTGGCTTTTATAATATGAGATAATGCC
GACTGTACTTTTTACAGTCGGTTTTCTAATGTCACTAACCTGCCCCGTTAGTTGAAGAAGGTTTTTATAT
TACAGCTCCAGATCT
