Features (pLannotate 1.2.2; 6 found; start..end, strand, type, name):
    579..2383    +  CDS            GUS (fragment): β-glucuronidase; uidA (or gusA) from E. coli
   2431..2511    +  CDS            pepN (fragment): AMPN_LACLC - Also known as lap. Experimental evidence at protein level: Swiss-Prot protein existence level 1. Aminopeptidase with broad substrate specificity to several peptides. It has more affinity for oligopeptides than for dipeptides. It plays an essential role in the metabolism, it may be involved in nitrogen supply or protein turnover (By similarity). From Lactococcus lactis subsp. cremoris (Streptococcus cremoris).
   2731..3319    +  rep_origin     ori: high-copy-number ColE1/pMB1/pBR322/pUC origin of replication
   4328..4408    +  CDS            ermC: LPRM_ENTFL - Protein predicted: Swiss-Prot protein existence level 4. This peptide is involved in the control mechanism of the synthesis of the erythromycin resistance protein. From Enterococcus faecalis (Streptococcus faecalis).
   4508..5242    +  CDS            erm: ERM_STREE - Experimental evidence at protein level: Swiss-Prot protein existence level 1. This protein produces a dimethylation of the adenine residue at position 2085 in 23S rRNA, resulting in reduced affinity between ribosomes and macrolide-lincosamide-streptogramin B antibiotics. From Streptococcus pneumoniae.
   5983..5999    +  promoter       dU6-3 promoter (fragment): RNA polymerase III promoter for Drosophila U6-3 snRNA (Port et al., 2014)
>Addgene plasmid #122028 | pSIP403 | addgene full sequence | sequence record 238860 | Addgene NGS Result
TAGTTAACCTATCTAATATTGCCAATTATGACAGTAAAACACGGAGTTTAAAATTTGTAGATGGCAGTGA
GGCAAAAGTCTCGTTCCGGAAATCACGGGAACTAGTGGCCAAATTAAAACAAATGATGTAGCGCCTGCAG
CACGCCAAATGATCCCAGTAAAAAGCCACCCGCATGGCGGGTGGCTTTTTATTAGCCCTAGAAGGGCTTC
CCACACGCATTTCAGCGCCTTAGTGCCTTAGTTTGTGAATCATAGGTGGTATAGTCCCGAAATACCCGTC
TAAGGAATTGTCAGATAGGCCTAATGACTGGCTTTTATAATATGAGATAATGCCGACTGTACTTTTTACA
GTCGGTTTTCTAATGTCACTAACCTGCCCCGTTAGTTGAAGAAGGTTTTTATATTACAGCTCCAGATCTA
CCGGTGGGCCCATATTAACGTTTAACCGATAAAGTTGAACGTTAATATTTTTTTTGCGCAGAAATGGTAA
ATTGAAGCATAATAGTCTTGTAAGGTATTTAGCTGGCTGGCGTAAAGTATGCTTTATAAAATAATATATA
GGAGTATGATTCCCATGGTACGTCCTGTAGAAACCCCAACCCGTGAAATCAAAAAACTCGACGGCCTGTG
GGCATTCAGTCTGGATCGCGAAAACTGTGGAATTGATCAGCGTTGGTGGGAAAGCGCGTTACAAGAAAGC
CGGGCAATTGCTGTGCCAGGCAGTTTTAACGATCAGTTCGCCGATGCAGATATTCGTAATTATGCGGGCA
ACGTCTGGTATCAGCGCGAAGTCTTTATACCGAAAGGTTGGGCAGGCCAGCGTATCGTGCTGCGTTTCGA
TGCGGTCACTCATTACGGCAAAGTGTGGGTCAATAATCAGGAAGTGATGGAGCATCAGGGCGGCTATACG
CCATTTGAAGCCGATGTCACGCCGTATGTTATTGCCGGGAAAAGTGTACGTATCACCGTTTGTGTGAACA
ACGAACTGAACTGGCAGACTATCCCGCCGGGAATGGTGATTACCGACGAAAACGGCAAGAAAAAGCAGTC
TTACTTCCATGATTTCTTTAACTATGCCGGAATCCATCGCAGCGTAATGCTCTACACCACGCCGAACACC
TGGGTGGACGATATCACCGTGGTGACGCATGTCGCGCAAGACTGTAACCACGCGTCTGTTGACTGGCAGG
TGGTGGCCAATGGTGATGTCAGCGTTGAACTGCGTGATGCGGATCAACAGGTGGTTGCAACTGGACAAGG
CACTAGCGGGACTTTGCAAGTGGTGAATCCGCACCTCTGGCAACCGGGTGAAGGTTATCTCTATGAACTG
TGCGTCACAGCCAAAAGCCAGACAGAGTGTGATATCTACCCGCTTCGCGTCGGCATCCGGTCAGTGGCAG
TGAAGGGCGAACAGTTCCTGATTAACCACAAACCGTTCTACTTTACTGGCTTTGGTCGTCATGAAGATGC
GGACTTGCGTGGCAAAGGATTCGATAACGTGCTGATGGTGCACGACCACGCATTAATGGACTGGATTGGG
GCCAACTCCTACCGTACCTCGCATTACCCTTACGCTGAAGAGATGCTCGACTGGGCAGATGAACATGGCA
TCGTGGTGATTGATGAAACTGCTGCTGTCGGCTTTAACCTCTCTTTAGGCATTGGTTTCGAAGCGGGCAA
CAAGCCGAAAGAACTGTACAGCGAAGAGGCAGTCAACGGGGAAACTCAGCAAGCGCACTTACAGGCGATT
AAAGAGCTGATAGCGCGTGACAAAAACCACCCAAGCGTGGTGATGTGGAGTATTGCCAACGAACCGGATA
CCCGTCCGCAAGGTGCACGGGAATATTTCGCGCCACTGGCGGAAGCAACGCGTAAACTCGACCCGACGCG
TCCGATCACCTGCGTCAATGTAATGTTCTGCGACGCTCACACCGATACCATCAGCGATCTCTTTGATGTG
CTGTGCCTGAACCGTTATTACGGATGGTATGTCCAAAGCGGCGATTTGGAAACGGCAGAGAAGGTACTGG
AAAAAGAACTTCTGGCCTGGCAGGAGAAACTGCATCAGCCGATTATCATCACCGAATACGGCGTGGATAC
GTTAGCCGGGCTGCACTCAATGTACACCGACATGTGGAGTGAAGAGTATCAGTGTGCATGGCTGGATATG
TATCACCGCGTCTTTGATCGCGTCAGCGCCGTCGTCGGTGAACAGGTATGGAATTTCGCCGATTTTGCGA
CCTCGCAAGGCATATTGCGCGTTGGCGGTAACAAGAAAGGGATCTTCACTCGCGACCGCAAACCGAAGTC
GGCGGCTTTTCTGCTGCAAAAACGCTGGACTGGCATGAACTTCGGTGAAAAACCGCAGGGAGGCAAACAA
TGATCTAGACTCGAGGAATTCGGTACCCCGGGTTCGAAGGCGCCAAGCTTCAAATTACAGCACGTGTTGC
TTTGATTGATAGCCAAAAAGCAGCAGTTGATAAAGCAATTACTGATATTGCTGAAAAATTGTAATTTATA
AATAAAAATCACCTTTTAGAGGTGGTTTTTTTATTTATAAATTATTCGTTTGATTTCGCTTTCGATAGAA
CAATCAAAGCGAGAATAAGGAAGATAAATCCCATAAGGGCGGGAGCAGAATGTCCGAGACTAATTCATGA
CCAAAATCCCTTAACGTGAGTTTTCGTTCCACTGAGCGTCAGACCCCGTAGAAAAGATCAAAGGATCTTC
TTGAGATCCTTTTTTTCTGCGCGTAATCTGCTGCTTGCAAACAAAAAAACCACCGCTACCAGCGGTGGTT
TGTTTGCCGGATCAAGAGCTACCAACTCTTTTTCCGAAGGTAACTGGCTTCAGCAGAGCGCAGATACCAA
ATACTGTTCTTCTAGTGTAGCCGTAGTTAGGCCACCACTTCAAGAACTCTGTAGCACCGCCTACATACCT
CGCTCTGCTAATCCTGTTACCAGTGGCTGCTGCCAGTGGCGATAAGTCGTGTCTTACCGGGTTGGACTCA
AGACGATAGTTACCGGATAAGGCGCAGCGGTCGGGCTGAACGGGGGGTTCGTGCACACAGCCCAGCTTGG
AGCGAACGACCTACACCGAACTGAGATACCTACAGCGTGAGCTATGAGAAAGCGCCACGCTTCCCGAAGG
GAGAAAGGCGGACAGGTATCCGGTAAGCGGCAGGGTCGGAACAGGAGAGCGCACGAGGGAGCTTCCAGGG
GGAAACGCCTGGTATCTTTATAGTCCTGTCGGGTTTCGCCACCTCTGACTTGAGCGTCGATTTTTGTGAT
GCTCGTCAGGGGGGCGGAGCCTATGGAAAAACGCCAGCAACGCGGCCTTTTTACGGTTCCTGGCCTTTTG
CTGGCCTTTTGCTCACATGTTCTTTCCTGCGTTATCCCCTGATTCTGTGGATAACCGTATTACCGCCTTT
GAGTGAGCTGATACCGCTCGCCGCAGCCGAACGACCGAGCGCTGCGAGTCAGTGAGCGAGAAGGATTATT
CGGCTGGTTGAGACGTTAAAATGATAAAGGTTGTATTAATCTTATATTACGGTTATAATGTACTCAACTT
AATAAATGAACGCAAAAAAAAGAACCCTCAACTTAGCAGAGTTAGGATTCACGACTTATCAGCACAACCT
GATAAGATTTTCGATAGCAAGTACTACCAATACAAGCTATCTAACTTGGTACTATTATAACATGTAGGCT
AAGTTTTTCAACCATTGATACTTAAAGTAAACGGTTGTTATCGGGAATCTTAACAGAAACCTGATAGCAA
CCGTTTTTTTGTTATTCAATGGTTAGCAACCATCAAAGCAACTAAAGGCTGGAAACCTGTTCTTAGCTAG
TAAAACCTCCCGTGAGTGTCGTTCGTGACCCCGCTTGCAGTTAACAACATAGGTATGCTAAACCTTGTCG
AGATCAACGCGACTAAAGACGTGGCTGGAAGACTAGGAAATGATACGGACAGGCTAACTATTAACGCAGA
TTATTCGGGTTGCTGCTAAAACCAACTCTAATAATAGTTAGTGCAAGGGCTGGTTGAGCTTAAATTGTCT
GATAAAGAGTTCTCTCTTTATACTGCAAAAGAAGCGCAGTTATTCACGATTAGGATAACTGTTTGAGAGA
GCCTAAGGGCTTGACCCTTGATGGTTTAAGCACCGCTATGCGTGCGGGATCCCCTTAGAAGCAAACTTAG
AGTGTGTTGATAGTGCATTATCTTAAAATTTTGTATAATAGGAATTGAAGTTAAATTAGATGCTAAAAAT
AGGAATTGAAGTTAAATTAGATGCTAAAAATTTGTAATTAAGAAGGAGGGATTCGTCATGTTGGTATTCC
AAATGCGTAATGTAGATAAAACATCTACTGTTTTGAAACAGACTAAAAACAGTGATTACGCAGATAAATA
AATACGTTAGATTAATTCCTACCAGTGACTAATCTTATGACTTTTTAAACAGATAACTAAAATTACAAAC
AAATCGTTTAACTTCAGGAGAGATTACATGAACAAAAATATAAAATATTCTCAAAACTTTTTAACGAGTG
AAAAAGTACTCAACCAAATAATAAAACAATTGAATTTAAAAGAAACCGATACCGTTTACGAAATTGGAAC
AGGTAAAGGGCATTTAACGACGAAACTGGCTAAAATAAGTAAACAGGTAACGTCTATTGAATTAGACAGT
CATCTATTCAACTTATCGTCAGAAAAATTAAAACTGAATACTCGTGTCACTTTAATTCACCAAGATATTC
TACAGTTTCAATTCCCTAACAAACAGAGGTATAAAATTGTTGGGAATATTCCTTACAATTTAAGCACACA
AATTATTAAAAAAGTGGTTTTTGAAAGCCGTGCGTCTGACATCTATCTGACTGTTGAAGAAGGATTCTAC
AAGCGTACCTTGGATATTCACCGAACACTAGGGTTGCTCTTGCACACTCAAGTCTCGATTCAGCAATTGC
TTAAGCTGCCAGCGGAATGCTTTCATCCTAAACCAAAAGTAAACAGTGTCTTAATAAAACTTACCCGCCA
TACCACAGATGTTCCAGATAAATATTGGAAGCTATATAAGTACTTTGTTTCAAAATGGGTCAATCGAGAA
TATCGTCAACTGTTTACTAAAAATCAGTTTCGTCAAGCAATGAAACACGCCAAAGTAAACAATTTAAGTA
CCATTACTTATGAGCAAGTATTGTCTATTTTTAATAGTTATCTATTATTTAACGGGAGGAAATAATTCTA
TGAGTCGCTTTTTTAAATTTGGAAAGTTACACGTTACTAAAGGGAATGGAGACCGGGGTCGACTTCAATA
GAGTTCTTAACGTTAATCCGAAAAAAACTAACGTTAATATTAAAAAATAAGATCCGCTTGTGAATTATGT
ATAATTTGATTAGACTAAAGAATAGGAGAAAGTATGATGATATTTAAAAAACTTTCTCGTTAAGATAGGT
TGTTGGTGAGCATGTTATATACGGATGTATCGGTTTCCTTAATGCAAAATTTTGTTGCTATCTTATTAAT
TTTTCTATTATATAGATATATTCAAAGAAAGATAACATTTAAACGGATCATATTAGATATTTTAATAGCG
ATTATTTTTTCAATATTATATCTGTTTATTTCAGATGCGTCATTACTTGTAATGGTATTAATGCGATTAG
GGTGGCATTTTCATCAACAAAAAGAAAATAAGATAAAAACGACTGATACAGCTAATTTAATTCTAATTAT
CGTGATCCAGTTATTGTTAGTTGCGGTTGGGACTATTATTAGTCAGTTTACCATATCGATTATCAAAAGT
GATTTCAGCCAAAATATATTGAACAATAGTGCAACAGATATAACTTTATTAGGTATTTTCTTTGCTGTTT
TATTTGACGGCTTGTTCTTTATATTATTGAAGAATAAGCGGACTGAATTACAACATTTAAATCAAGAAAT
CATTGAATTTTCGTTAGAAAAACAATATTTTATATTTATATTTATTTTATTTATAGTAATAGAAATTATT
TTAGCAGTTGGGAATCTTCAAGGAGTAACAGCCACGATATTATTAACCATTATCATTATTTTTTGTGTCC
TTATCGGGATGACTTTTTGGCAAGTGATGCTTTTTTTGAAGGCTTATTCGATTCGCCAAGAAGCCAATGA
CCAATTGGTCCGGAATCAACAACTTCAAGATTATCTAGTCAATATCGAACAGCAGTACACCGAATTACGG
CGATTTAAGCATGATTATCAAAACATCTTATTATCGTTGGAGAGTTTTGCCGAAAAGGGCGATCAGCAAC
AGTTTAAGGCGTATTACCAAGAATTATTAGCACAACGGCCAATTCAAAGTGAAATCCAAGGGGCAGTCAT
TGCACAACTCGACTACTTGAAAAATGATCCTATTCGAGGATTAGTCATTCAAAAGTTTTTGGCAGCCAAA
CAGGCTGGTGTTACTTTAAAATTCGAAATGACCGAACCAATCGAATTAGCAACCGCTAATCTATTAACGG
TTATTCGGATTATCGGTATTTTATTAGACAATGCGATTGAACAAGCCGTTCAAGAAACCGATCAATTGGT
GAGTTGTGCTTTCTTACAATCTGATGGTTTAATCGAAATTACGATTGAAAATACGGCCAGTCAAGTTAAG
AATCTCCAAGCATTTTCAGAGTTAGGCTATTCAACGAAAGGCGCTGGTCGGGGGACTGGTTTAGCTAATG
TGCAGGATTTGATTGCCAAACAAACCAATTTATTCTTAGAAACACAGATTGAAAATAGAAAGTTACGACA
GACATTGATGATTACGGAGGAAACTTAATTTGTATCCCGTTTATTTATTAGAGGATGATTTACAGCAACA
AGCGATTTATCAGCAAATTATCGCGAATACGATTATGATTAACGAATTTGCAATGACTTTAACATGCGCT
GCCAGTGATACTGAGACATTGTTGGCGGCAATTAAGGATCAGCAACGAGGTTTATTCTTTTTGGATATGG
AAATTGAGGATAACCGCCAAGCCGGTTTAGAAGTGGCAACTAAGATTCGGCAGATGATGCCGTTTGCGCA
AATTGTCTTCATTACAACCCACGAGGAACTGACATTATTAACGTTAGAACGAAAAATAGCGCCTTTAGAT
TACATTCTCAAGGACCAAACAATGGCTGAAATCAAAAGGCAATTGATTGATGATCTATTGTTAGCTGAGA
AGCAAAACGAGGCGGCAGCGTATCACCGAGAAAATTTATTTAGTTATAAAATAGGTCCTCGCTTTTTCTC
ATTACCATTAAAGGAAGTTGTTTATTTATATACTGAAAAAGAAAATCCGGGTCATATTAATTTGTTAGCC
GTTACCAGAAAGGTTACTTTTCCAGGAAATTTAAATGCGCTGGAAGCCCAATATCCAATGCTCTTTCGGT
GTGATAAAAGTTACT
